>Addgene plasmid #74238 | pGG-9.47_VP2_AS #2562 | depositor full sequence | sequence record 139644 | pGG-9.47_VP2_AS #2562 sequence 7401 bps
ATGCCGGGGTTTTACGAGATTGTGATTAAGGTCCCCAGCGACCTTGACGAGCATCTGCCCGGCATTTCTG
ACAGCTTTGTGAACTGGGTGGCCGAGAAGGAATGGGAGTTGCCGCCAGATTCTGACATGGATCTGAATCT
GATTGAGCAGGCACCCCTGACCGTGGCCGAGAAGCTGCAGCGCGACTTTCTGACGGAATGGCGCCGTGTG
AGTAAGGCCCCGGAGGCTCTTTTCTTTGTGCAATTTGAGAAGGGAGAGAGCTACTTCCACATGCACGTGC
TCGTGGAAACCACCGGGGTGAAATCCATGGTTTTGGGACGTTTCCTGAGTCAGATTCGCGAAAAACTGAT
TCAGAGAATTTACCGCGGGATCGAGCCGACTTTGCCAAACTGGTTCGCGGTCACAAAGACCAGAAATGGC
GCCGGAGGCGGGAACAAGGTGGTGGATGAGTGCTACATCCCCAATTACTTGCTCCCCAAAACCCAGCCTG
AGCTCCAGTGGGCGTGGACTAATATGGAACAGTATTTAAGCGCCTGTTTGAATCTCACGGAGCGTAAACG
GTTGGTGGCGCAGCATCTGACGCACGTGTCGCAGACGCAGGAGCAGAACAAAGAGAATCAGAATCCCAAT
TCTGATGCGCCGGTGATCAGATCAAAAACTTCAGCCAGGTACATGGAGCTGGTCGGGTGGCTCGTGGACA
AGGGGATTACCTCGGAGAAGCAGTGGATCCAGGAGGACCAGGCCTCATACATCTCCTTCAATGCGGCCTC
CAACTCGCGGTCCCAAATCAAGGCTGCCTTGGACAATGCGGGAAAGATTATGAGCCTGACTAAAACCGCC
CCCGACTACCTGGTGGGCCAGCAGCCCGTGGAGGACATTTCCAGCAATCGGATTTATAAAATTTTGGAAC
TAAACGGGTACGATCCCCAATATGCGGCTTCCGTCTTTCTGGGATGGGCCACGAAAAAGTTCGGCAAGAG
GAACACCATCTGGCTGTTTGGGCCTGCAACTACCGGGAAGACCAACATCGCGGAGGCCATAGCCCACACT
GTGCCCTTCTACGGGTGCGTAAACTGGACCAATGAGAACTTTCCCTTCAACGACTGTGTCGACAAGATGG
TGATCTGGTGGGAGGAGGGGAAGATGACCGCCAAGGTCGTGGAGTCGGCCAAAGCCATTCTCGGAGGAAG
CAAGGTGCGCGTGGACCAGAAATGCAAGTCCTCGGCCCAGATAGACCCGACTCCCGTGATCGTCACCTCC
AACACCAACATGTGCGCCGTGATTGACGGGAACTCAACGACCTTCGAACACCAGCAGCCGTTGCAAGACC
GGATGTTCAAATTTGAACTCACCCGCCGTCTGGATCATGACTTTGGGAAGGTCACCAAGCAGGAAGTCAA
AGACTTTTTCCGGTGGGCAAAGGATCACGTGGTTGAGGTGGAGCATGAATTCTACGTCAAAAAGGGTGGA
GCCAAGAAAAGACCCGCCCCCAGTGACGCAGATATAAGTGAGCCCAAACGGGTGCGCGAGTCAGTTGCGC
AGCCATCGACGTCAGACGCGGAAGCTTCGATCAACTACGCGGACAGGTACCAAAACAAATGTTCTCGTCA
CGTGGGCATGAATCTGATGCTGTTTCCCTGCAGACAATGCGAGAGACTGAATCAGAATTCAAATATCTGC
TTCACTCACGGTGTCAAAGACTGTTTAGAGTGCTTTCCCGTGTCAGAATCTCAACCCGTTTCTGTCGTCA
AAAAGGCGTATCAGAAACTGTGCTACATTCATCACATCATGGGAAAGGTGCCAGACGCTTGCACTGCTTG
CGACCTGGTCAATGTGGACTTGGATGACTGTGTTTCTGAACAATAAATGACTTAAACCAGGTCTGGCTGC
CGATGGTTATCTTCCAGATTGGCTCGAGGACAACCTTAGTGAAGGAATTCGCGAGTGGTGGGCTTTGAAA
CCTGGAGCCCCTCAACCCAAGGCAAATCAACAACATCAAGACAACGCTCGAGGTCTTGTGCTTCCGGGTT
ACAAATACCTTGGACCCGGCAACGGACTCGACAAGGGGGAGCCGGTCAACGCAGCAGACGCGGCGGCCCT
CGAGCACGACAAGGCCTACGACCAGCAGCTCAAGGCCGGAGACAACCCGTACCTCAAGTACAACCACGCC
GACGCCGAGTTCCAGGAGCGGCTCAAAGAAGATACGTCTTTTGGGGGCAACCTCGGGCGAGCAGTCTTCC
AGGCCAAAAAGAGGCTTCTTGAACCTCTTGGTCTGGTTGAGGAAGCGGCTAAGATGGCAGCTGCGGCCGC
CGCGGCTGCAGCGGCTGCAGCCGCCGCAGCTGCGGCTGCAGCGGGCGGCGGCGGCAGCGCTCCTGGAAAG
AAGAGGCCTGTAGAGCAGTCTCCTCAGGAACCGGACTCCTCCGCGGGTATTGGCAAATCGGGTGCACAGC
CCGCTAAAAAGAGACTCAATTTCGGTCAGACTGGCGACACAGAGTCAGTCCCAGACCCTCAACCAATCGG
AGAACCTCCCGCAGCCCCCTCAGGTGTGGGATCTCTTACAATGGCTTCAGGTGGTGGCGCACCAGTGGCA
GACAATAACGAAGGTGCCGATGGAGTGGGTAGTTCCTCGGGAAATTGGCATTGCGATTCCCAATGGCTGG
GGGACAGAGTCATCACCACCAGCACCCGAACCTGGGCCCTGCCCACCTACAACAATCACCTCTACAAGCA
AATCTCCAACAGCACATCTGGAGGATCTTCAAATGACAACGCCTACTTCGGCTACAGCACCCCCTGGGGG
TATTTTGACTTCAACAGATTCCACTGCCACTTCTCACCACGTGACTGGCAGCGACTCATCAACAACAACT
GGGGATTCCGGCCTAAGCGACTCAACTTCAAGCTCTTCAACATTCAGGTCAAAGAGGTTACGGACAACAA
TGGAGTCAAGACCATCGCCAATAACCTTACCAGCACGGTCCAGGTCTTCACGGACTCAGACTATCAGCTC
CCGTACGTGCTCGGGTCGGCTCACGAGGGCTGCCTCCCGCCGTTCCCAGCGGACGTTTTCATGATTCCTC
AGTACGGGTATCTGACGCTTAATGATGGAAGCCAGGCCGTGGGTCGTTCGTCCTTTTACTGCCTGGAATA
TTTCCCGTCGCAAATGCTAAGAACGGGTAACAACTTCCAGTTCAACTACGAGTTTGAGAACGTACCTTTC
CATAGCAGCTACGCTCACAGCCAAAGCCTGGACCGACTAATGAATCCACTCATCGACCAATACTTGTACT
ATCTCTCAAAGACTATTAACGATTCTGGACAGAATCAACAAACGCTAAAATTCAGTGTGGCCGGACCCAG
CAACATGGCTGTCCAGGGAAGAAACTACATACCTGGACCCAGCTACCGACAACAACGTGTCTCAACCACT
GTGACTCAAAACAACAACAGCGAATTTGCTTGGCCTGGAGCTTCTTCTTGGGCTCTCAATGGACGTAATA
GCTTGATGAATCCTGGACCTGCTATGGCCAGCCACAAAGAAGGAGAGGACCGTTTCTTTCCTTTGTCTGG
ATCTTTAATTTTTGGCAAACAAGGAACTGGAAGAGACAACGTGGATGCGGACGAAGTCATGATAACCAAC
GAAGAAGAAATTAAAACTACTAACCCGGTAGCAACGGAGTCCTATGGACAAGTGGCCATAAACCACCAGA
GTGCCCAAGCACAGGCGCAGACCGGCTGGGTTCAAAACCAAGGAATACTTCCGGGTATGGTTTGGCAGGA
CAGAGATGTGTACCTGCAAGGACCCATTTGGGCCAAAATTCCTCACACGGACGGCAACTTTCACCCTTCT
CCGCTGATGGGAGGGTTTGGAATGAAGCACCCGCCTCCTCAGATCCTCATCAAAAACACACCTGTACCTG
CGGATCCTCCAACGGCCTTCAACAAGGACAAGCTGAACTCTTTCATCACCCAGTATTCTACTGGCCAAGT
CAGCGTGGAGATCGAGTGGGAGCTGCAGAAGGAAAACAGCAAGCGCTGGAACCCGGAGATCCAGTACACT
TCCAACTATTACAAGTCTAATAATGTTGAATTTGCTGTTAATACTGAAGGTGTATATAGTGAACCCCGCC
CCATTGGCACCAGATACCTGACTCGTAATCTGTAATTGCTTGTTAATCAATAAACCGTTTAATTCGTTTC
AGTTGAACTTTGGTCTCTGCGAAGGGCGAATTCGTTTAAACCTGCAGGACTAGAGTCCTGTATTAGAGGT
CACGTGAGTGTTTTGCGACATTTTGCGACACCATGTGGTCACGCTGGGTATTTAAGCCCGAGTGAGCACG
CAGGGTCTCCATTTTGAAGCGGGAGGTTTGAACGCGCAGCCGCCAAGCCGAATTCTGCAGATATCCATCA
CACTGGCGGCCGCTCGACTAGAGCGGCCGCCACCGCGGTGGAGCTCCAGCTTTTGTTCCCTTTAGTGAGG
GTTAATTGCGCGCTTGGCGTAATCATGGTCATAGCTGTTTCCTGTGTGAAATTGTTATCCGCTCACAATT
CCACACAACATACGAGCCGGAAGCATAAAGTGTAAAGCCTGGGGTGCCTAATGAGTGAGCTAACTCACAT
TAATTGCGTTGCGCTCACTGCCCGCTTTCCAGTCGGGAAACCTGTCGTGCCAGCTGCATTAATGAATCGG
CCAACGCGCGGGGAGAGGCGGTTTGCGTATTGGGCGCTCTTCCGCTTCCTCGCTCACTGACTCGCTGCGC
TCGGTCGTTCGGCTGCGGCGAGCGGTATCAGCTCACTCAAAGGCGGTAATACGGTTATCCACAGAATCAG
GGGATAACGCAGGAAAGAACATGTGAGCAAAAGGCCAGCAAAAGGCCAGGAACCGTAAAAAGGCCGCGTT
GCTGGCGTTTTTCCATAGGCTCCGCCCCCCTGACGAGCATCACAAAAATCGACGCTCAAGTCAGAGGTGG
CGAAACCCGACAGGACTATAAAGATACCAGGCGTTTCCCCCTGGAAGCTCCCTCGTGCGCTCTCCTGTTC
CGACCCTGCCGCTTACCGGATACCTGTCCGCCTTTCTCCCTTCGGGAAGCGTGGCGCTTTCTCATAGCTC
ACGCTGTAGGTATCTCAGTTCGGTGTAGGTCGTTCGCTCCAAGCTGGGCTGTGTGCACGAACCCCCCGTT
CAGCCCGACCGCTGCGCCTTATCCGGTAACTATCGTCTTGAGTCCAACCCGGTAAGACACGACTTATCGC
CACTGGCAGCAGCCACTGGTAACAGGATTAGCAGAGCGAGGTATGTAGGCGGTGCTACAGAGTTCTTGAA
GTGGTGGCCTAACTACGGCTACACTAGAAGAACAGTATTTGGTATCTGCGCTCTGCTGAAGCCAGTTACC
TTCGGAAAAAGAGTTGGTAGCTCTTGATCCGGCAAACAAACCACCGCTGGTAGCGGTGGTTTTTTTGTTT
GCAAGCAGCAGATTACGCGCAGAAAAAAAGGATCTCAAGAAGATCCTTTGATCTTTTCTACGGGGTCTGA
CGCTCAGTGGAACGAAAACTCACGTTAAGGGATTTTGGTCATGAGATTATCAAAAAGGATCTTCACCTAG
ATCCTTTTAAATTAAAAATGAAGTTTTAAATCAATCTAAAGTATATATGAGTAAACTTGGTCTGACAGTT
ACCAATGCTTAATCAGTGAGGCACCTATCTCAGCGATCTGTCTATTTCGTTCATCCATAGTTGCCTGACT
CCCCGTCGTGTAGATAACTACGATACGGGAGGGCTTACCATCTGGCCCCAGTGCTGCAATGATACCGCGA
GACCCACGCTCACCGGCTCCAGATTTATCAGCAATAAACCAGCCAGCCGGAAGGGCCGAGCGCAGAAGTG
GTCCTGCAACTTTATCCGCCTCCATCCAGTCTATTAATTGTTGCCGGGAAGCTAGAGTAAGTAGTTCGCC
AGTTAATAGTTTGCGCAACGTTGTTGCCATTGCTACAGGCATCGTGGTGTCACGCTCGTCGTTTGGTATG
GCTTCATTCAGCTCCGGTTCCCAACGATCAAGGCGAGTTACATGATCCCCCATGTTGTGCAAAAAAGCGG
TTAGCTCCTTCGGTCCTCCGATCGTTGTCAGAAGTAAGTTGGCCGCAGTGTTATCACTCATGGTTATGGC
AGCACTGCATAATTCTCTTACTGTCATGCCATCCGTAAGATGCTTTTCTGTGACTGGTGAGTACTCAACC
AAGTCATTCTGAGAATAGTGTATGCGGCGACCGAGTTGCTCTTGCCCGGCGTCAATACGGGATAATACCG
CGCCACATAGCAGAACTTTAAAAGTGCTCATCATTGGAAAACGTTCTTCGGGGCGAAAACTCTCAAGGAT
CTTACCGCTGTTGAGATCCAGTTCGATGTAACCCACTCGTGCACCCAACTGATCTTCAGCATCTTTTACT
TTCACCAGCGTTTCTGGGTGAGCAAAAACAGGAAGGCAAAATGCCGCAAAAAAGGGAATAAGGGCGACAC
GGAAATGTTGAATACTCATACTCTTCCTTTTTCAATATTATTGAAGCATTTATCAGGGTTATTGTCTCAT
GAGCGGATACATATTTGAATGTATTTAGAAAAATAAACAAATAGGGGTTCCGCGCACATTTCCCCGAAAA
GTGCCACCTAAATTGTAAGCGTTAATATTTTGTTAAAATTCGCGTTAAATTTTTGTTAAATCAGCTCATT
TTTTAACCAATAGGCCGAAATCGGCAAAATCCCTTATAAATCAAAAGAATAGACCGAGATAGGGT
[37 nt withheld, positions 6786-6822]
AAAGAACGTGGACTCCAACGTCAAAGG
[49 nt withheld, positions 6850-6898]
T
[91 nt withheld, positions 6900-6990]
G
[124 nt withheld, positions 6992-7115]
CCCATTCGCCATTCAGGCTGCGCAACTGTTGGGAAGGGCGATCGGTGCGGGCCTCTTCGCTATTACGCCA
GCTGGCGAAAGGGGGATGTGCTGCAAGGCGATTAAGTTGGGTAACGCCAGGGTTTTCCCAGTCACGACGT
TGTAAAACGACGGCCAGTGAGCGCGCGTAATACGACTCACTATAGGGCGAATTGGGTACCGGGCCCCCCC
TCGATCGAGGTCGACGGTATCGGGGGAGCTCGCAGGGTCTCCATTTTGAAGCGGGAGGTTTGAACGCGCA
GCCGCC
Features (pLannotate 1.2.2; 14 found; start..end, strand, type, name):
      1..1863    +  CDS            Rep78: REP78_AAV2S - Experimental evidence at protein level: Swiss-Prot protein existence level 1. Plays an essential role in the initiation of viral DNA synthesis. Binds specifically to an inverted terminal repeat element (ITR) on the 3' and 5' ends of the viral DNA, where it cleaves a site specifically to generate a priming site for initiation of the synthesis of a complementary strand. Plays also a role as transcriptional regulator, DNA helicase and as key factors in site-specific integration of the viral genome. Regulates host PKA activity by interacting with host PRKX as a mechanism of interferi
   1883..4162    +  CDS            VP1: CAPSD_AAV2S - Experimental evidence at protein level: Swiss-Prot protein existence level 1. Capsid protein self-assembles to form an icosahedral capsid with a T=1 symmetry, about 22 nm in diameter, and consisting of 60 copies of three size variants of the capsid protein VP1, VP2 and VP3 which differ in their N-terminus. The capsid encapsulates the genomic ssDNA. Binds to host cell heparan sulfate and uses host ITGA5-ITGB1 as coreceptor on the cell surface to provide virion attachment to target cell. This attachment induces virion internalization predominantly through clathrin-dependent endocyt
   4428..4456    -  misc_feature   MCS (fragment): pBluescript multiple cloning site
   4469..4487    -  promoter       T3 promoter: promoter for bacteriophage T3 RNA polymerase
   4532..4548    -  protein_bind   lac operator: The lac repressor binds to the lac operator to inhibit transcription in E. coli. This inhibition can be relieved by adding lactose or isopropyl-β-D-thiogalactopyranoside (IPTG). lac repressor encoded by lacI
   4556..4586    -  promoter       lac promoter: promoter for the E. coli lac operon
   4601..4622    -  protein_bind   CAP binding site: CAP binding activates transcription in the presence of cAMP. E. coli catabolite activator protein
   4635..4727    -  CDS            lacI (fragment): lac repressor; lacI; The lac repressor binds to the lac operator to inhibit transcription in E. coli. This inhibition can be relieved by adding lactose or isopropyl-β-D-thiogalactopyranoside (IPTG).
   4910..5498    -  rep_origin     ori: high-copy-number ColE1/pMB1/pBR322/pUC origin of replication
   5669..6529    -  CDS            AmpR: β-lactamase; bla; confers resistance to ampicillin, carbenicillin, and related antibiotics
   6530..6634    -  promoter       AmpR promoter: bla
   6687..7115    -  rep_origin     f1 ori (sequence partly withheld): f1 bacteriophage origin of replication; arrow indicates direction of (+) strand synthesis
   7120..7275    -  CDS            lacZα (fragment): LacZα fragment of β-galactosidase; lacZ fragment
   7283..7301    +  promoter       T7 promoter: promoter for bacteriophage T7 RNA polymerase
