[The description below was written by a language model from this plasmid's Addgene catalogue record and pLannotate feature annotations shown in this document.]
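Description:
pGG-9.47_VP2_AS #2562 is an AAV packaging (rep/cap-type helper) plasmid of about 7.4 kb, built on the pGG backbone and used in producing AAV-AS vectors. It is not itself a transfer vector: the feature table shows no inverted terminal repeats, only viral coding regions plus a bacterial backbone. That backbone resembles pBluescript, with a high-copy ColE1/pUC origin, an f1 phage origin, an ampicillin resistance gene (β-lactamase) with its own promoter, and remnants of a lac promoter/operator, lacZα fragment, partial multiple cloning site and flanking T3 and T7 promoters. These bacterial and phage elements appear to be carry-overs from the cloning vector rather than parts of the payload.

The payload consists of two inserts. The first is the AAV2 Rep open reading frame (annotated as Rep78, 1,863 bp), which supplies the replication, nicking and packaging functions that act on ITR-flanked vector genomes supplied in trans. Immediately downstream is a capsid coding region, which the automated annotation labels as VP1 by homology to the AAV2 capsid protein. The catalogue describes it as AAV9.47 VP2-AS, a 1,869 bp chimeric sequence in which a stretch of 19 alanines is fused to the N-terminus of the AAV9.47 VP2 protein. The annotated span is longer than the stated insert, and the record does not explain this difference. It also does not name the promoters driving Rep and capsid expression or say how the other capsid subunits are supplied. According to the depositor, this version uses a different backbone that gives higher AAV-AS titers. The associated publication concerns widespread central nervous system gene transfer and silencing after systemic delivery.
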