Addgene plasmid #74238: pGG-9.47_VP2_AS #2562
Purpose: Modified plasmid with a different backbone that yields higher titers of AAV-AS vectors. Encodes VP2-AS chimeric protein with 19 alanines fused to N-terminus of AAV9.47 VP2.
Depositing lab: Miguel Sena-Esteves. Depositing organization: University of Massachusetts, Worcester. Publication: Widespread Central Nervous System Gene Transfer and Silencing After Systemic Delivery of Novel AAV-AS Vector. Choudhury SR, Harris AF, Cabral DJ, Keeler AM, Sapp E, Ferreira JS, Gray-Edwards HL, Johnson JA, Johnson AK, Su Q, Stoica L, DiFiglia M, Aronin N, Martin DR, Gao G, Sena-Esteves M. Mol Ther. 2015 Dec 28. doi: 10.1038/mt.2015.231. PubMed 26708003.
Backbone
  Vector backbone: pGG
  Vector type: AAV
Growth in bacteria
  Bacterial resistance: Ampicillin, 100 μg/mL
  Growth temperature: 37°C
  Growth strain: NEB Stable
  Copy number: High Copy
Gene/Insert 1
  Gene/Insert name: AAV2 Rep
  Species: AAV2
  Insert size (bp): 1863
Gene/Insert 2
  Gene/Insert name: AAV9.47 VP2-AS
  Species: 1869
  Insert size (bp): 1869
Terms and licenses: Academic/Nonprofit Terms; Industry Terms: Not Available to Industry
How to cite: pGG-9.47_VP2_AS #2562 was a gift from Miguel Sena-Esteves (Addgene plasmid # 74238 ; http://n2t.net/addgene:74238 ; RRID:Addgene_74238)
