>Addgene plasmid #74238 | pGG-9.47_VP2_AS #2562 | addgene partial sequence | sequence record 141564 | M13-F20 5'-TGTAAAACGACGGCCAGT-3'
ATTGGGTACCGGGCCCCCCCTCGATCGAGGTCGACGGTATCGGGGGAGCTCGCAGGGTCTCCATTTTGAA
GCGGGAGGTTTGAACGCGCAGCCGCCATGCCGGGGTTTTACGAGATTGTGATTAAGGTCCCCAGCGACCT
TGACGAGCATCTGCCCGGCATTTCTGACAGCTTTGTGAACTGGGTGGCCGAGAAGGAATGGGAGTTGCCG
CCAGATTCTGACATGGATCTGAATCTGATTGAGCAGGCACCCCTGACCGTGGCCGAGAAGCTGCAGCGCG
ACTTTCTGACGGAATGGCGCCGTGTGAGTAAGGCCCCGGAGGCTCTTTTCTTTGTGCAATTTGAGAAGGG
AGAGAGCTACTTCCACATGCACGTGCTCGTGGAAACCACCGGGGTGAAATCCATGGTTTTGGGACGTTTC
CTGAGTCAGATTCGCGAAAAACTGATTCAGAGAATTTACCGCGGGATCGAGCCGACTTTGCCAAACTGGT
TCGCGGTCACAAAGACCAGAAATGGCGCCGGAGGCGGGAACAAGGTGGTGGATGAGTGCTACATCCCCAA
TTACTTGCTCCCCAAAACCCAGCCTGAGCTCCAGTGGGCGTGGACTAATATGGAACAGTATTTAAGCGCC
TGTTTGAATCTCACGGAGCGTAAACGGTTGGTGGCGCAGCATCTGACGCACGTGTCGCAGACGCAGGAGC
AGAACAAAGAGAATCAGAATCCCAATTCTGATGCGCCGGTGATCAGATCAAAAACTTCAGCCAGGTACAT
GGAGCTGGTCGGGTGGCTCGTGGACAAGG
