>Addgene plasmid #74238 | pGG-9.47_VP2_AS #2562 | addgene partial sequence | sequence record 141565 | VP2cap-F 5'-ggagacaacccgtacctcaa-3'
ATACGTCTTTTGGGGGCAACCTCGGGCGAGCAGTCTTCCAGGCCAAAAAGAGGCTTCTTGAACCTCTTGG
TCTGGTTGAGGAAGCGGCTAAGATGGCAGCTGCGGCCGCCGCGGCTGCAGCGGCTGCAGCCGCCGCAGCT
GCGGCTGCAGCGGGCGGCGGCGGCAGCGCTCCTGGAAAGAAGAGGCCTGTAGAGCAGTCTCCTCAGGAAC
CGGACTCCTCCGCGGGTATTGGCAAATCGGGTGCACAGCCCGCTAAAAAGAGACTCAATTTCGGTCAGAC
TGGCGACACAGAGTCAGTCCCAGACCCTCAACCAATCGGAGAACCTCCCGCAGCCCCCTCAGGTGTGGGA
TCTCTTACAATGGCTTCAGGTGGTGGCGCACCAGTGGCAGACAATAACGAAGGTGCCGATGGAGTGGGTA
GTTCCTCGGGAAATTGGCATTGCGATTCCCAATGGCTGGGGGACAGAGTCATCACCACCAGCACCCGAAC
CTGGGCCCTGCCCACCTACAACAATCACCTCTACAAGCAAATCTCCAACAGCACATCTGGAGGATCTTCA
AATGACAACGCCTACTTCGGCTACAGCACCC
