>Addgene plasmid #74238 | pGG-9.47_VP2_AS #2562 | addgene partial sequence | sequence record 142163 | VP2cap-F 5'-ggagacaacccgtacctcaa-3'
AGATACGTCTTTTGGGGGCAACCTCGGGCGAGCAGTCTTCCAGGCCAAAAAGAGGCTTCTTGAACCTCTT
GGTCTGGTTGAGGAAGCGGCTAAGATGGCAGCTGCGGCCGCCGCGGCTGCAGCGGCTGCAGCCGCCGCAG
CTGCGGCTGCAGCGGGCGGCGGCGGCAGCGCTCCTGGAAAGAAGAGGCCTGTAGAGCAGTCTCCTCAGGA
ACCGGACTCCTCCGCGGGTATTGGCAAATCGGGTGCACAGCCCGCTAAAAAGAGACTCAATTTCGGTCAG
ACTGGCGACACAGAGTCAGTCCCAGACCCTCAACCAATCGGAGAACCTCCCGCAGCCCCCTCAGGTGTGG
GATCTCTTACAATGGCTTCAGGTGGTGGCGCACCAGTGGCAGACAATAACGAAGGTGCCGATGGAGTGGG
TAGTTCCTCGGGAAATTGGCATTGCGATTCCCAATGGCTGGGGGACAGAGTCATCACCACCAGCACCCGA
ACCTGGGCCCTGCCCACCTACAACAATCACCTCTACAAGCAAATCTCCAACAGCACATCTGGAGGATCTT
CAAATGACAACGCCTACTTCGGCTACAGCACCCCCTGGGGGTATTTTGACTTCAACAGATTCCACTGCCA
CTTCTCACCACGTGACTGGCAGCGACTCATCAACAACAACTGGGGATTCCGGCCTAAGCGACTCAACTTC
AAGCTCTTCAACATTCAGGTCAAAGAGGTTACGGACAACAATGGAGTCAAGACCATCGCCAATAACCTTA
CCAGCACGGTCCAGGTCTTCACGGACTCAGACTATCAGCTCCCGTACGTGCTCGGGTCGGCTCACGAGGG
CTGCCTCC
